>Addgene plasmid #173215 | pM159 | addgene full sequence | sequence record 369307 | Addgene NGS Result
TGGAAGGGCTAATTCACTCCCAAAGAAGACAAGATATCCTTGATCTGTGGATCTACCACACACAAGGCTA
CTTCCCTGATTAGCAGAACTACACACCAGGGCCAGGGGTCAGATATCCACTGACCTTTGGATGGTGCTAC
AAGCTAGTACCAGTTGAGCCAGATAAGGTAGAAGAGGCCAATAAAGGAGAGAACACCAGCTTGTTACACC
CTGTGAGCCTGCATGGGATGGATGACCCGGAGAGAGAAGTGTTAGAGTGGAGGTTTGACAGCCGCCTAGC
ATTTCATCACGTGGCCCGAGAGCTGCATCCGGAGTACTTCAAGAACTGCTGATATCGAGCTTGCTACAAG
GGACTTTCCGCTGGGGACTTTCCAGGGAGGCGTGGCCTGGGCGGGACTGGGGAGTGGCGAGCCCTCAGAT
CCTGCATATAAGCAGCTGCTTTTTGCCTGTACTGGGTCTCTCTGGTTAGACCAGATCTGAGCCTGGGAGC
TCTCTGGCTAACTAGGGAACCCACTGCTTAAGCCTCAATAAAGCTTGCCTTGAGTGCTTCAAGTAGTGTG
TGCCCGTCTGTTGTGTGACTCTGGTAACTAGAGATCCCTCAGACCCTTTTAGTCAGTGTGGAAAATCTCT
AGCAGTGGCGCCCGAACAGGGACTTGAAAGCGAAAGGGAAACCAGAGGAGCTCTCTCGACGCAGGACTCG
GCTTGCTGAAGCGCGCACGGCAAGAGGCGAGGGGCGGCGACTGGTGAGTACGCCAAAAATTTTGACTAGC
GGAGGCTAGAAGGAGAGAGATGGGTGCGAGAGCGTCAGTATTAAGCGGGGGAGAATTAGATCGCGATGGG
AAAAAATTCGGTTAAGGCCAGGGGGAAAGAAAAAATATAAATTAAAACATATAGTATGGGCAAGCAGGGA
GCTAGAACGATTCGCAGTTAATCCTGGCCTGTTAGAAACATCAGAAGGCTGTAGACAAATACTGGGACAG
CTACAACCATCCCTTCAGACAGGATCAGAAGAACTTAGATCATTATATAATACAGTAGCAACCCTCTATT
GTGTGCATCAAAGGATAGAGATAAAAGACACCAAGGAAGCTTTAGACAAGATAGAGGAAGAGCAAAACAA
AAGTAAGACCACCGCACAGCAAGCGGCCGGCCGCTGATCTTCAGACCTGGAGGAGGAGATATGAGGGACA
ATTGGAGAAGTGAATTATATAAATATAAAGTAGTAAAAATTGAACCATTAGGAGTAGCACCCACCAAGGC
AAAGAGAAGAGTGGTGCAGAGAGAAAAAAGAGCAGTGGGAATAGGAGCTTTGTTCCTTGGGTTCTTGGGA
GCAGCAGGAAGCACTATGGGCGCAGCGTCAATGACGCTGACGGTACAGGCCAGACAATTATTGTCTGGTA
TAGTGCAGCAGCAGAACAATTTGCTGAGGGCTATTGAGGCGCAACAGCATCTGTTGCAACTCACAGTCTG
GGGCATCAAGCAGCTCCAGGCAAGAATCCTGGCTGTGGAAAGATACCTAAAGGATCAACAGCTCCTGGGG
ATTTGGGGTTGCTCTGGAAAACTCATTTGCACCACTGCTGTGCCTTGGAATGCTAGTTGGAGTAATAAAT
CTCTGGAACAGATTTGGAATCACACGACCTGGATGGAGTGGGACAGAGAAATTAACAATTACACAAGCTT
AATACACTCCTTAATTGAAGAATCGCAAAACCAGCAAGAAAAGAATGAACAAGAATTATTGGAATTAGAT
AAATGGGCAAGTTTGTGGAATTGGTTTAACATAACAAATTGGCTGTGGTATATAAAATTATTCATAATGA
TAGTAGGAGGCTTGGTAGGTTTAAGAATAGTTTTTGCTGTACTTTCTATAGTGAATAGAGTTAGGCAGGG
ATATTCACCATTATCGTTTCAGACCCACCTCCCAACCCCGAGGGGACCCGACAGGCCCGAAGGAATAGAA
GAAGAAGGTGGAGAGAGAGACAGAGACAGATCCATTCGATTAGTGAACGGATCTCGACGGTATCGCCGAA
TTGACAAATGGCAGTATTCATCCACAATTTTAAAAGAAAAGGGGGGATTGGGGGGTACAGTGCAGGGGAA
AGAATAGTAGACATAATAGCAACAGACATACAAACTAAAGAATTACAAAAACAAATTACAAAAATTCAAA
ATTTTCGGGTTTATTACAGGGACAGCAGAGATCCAGTTTGGACTAGCGATGCTAGCTGATGCGGGCCCTA
GTTATTAATAGTAATCAATTACGGGGTCATTAGTTCATAGCCCATATATGGAGTTCCGCGTTACATAACT
TACGGTAAATGGCCCGCCTGGCTGACCGCCCAACGACCCCCGCCCATTGACGTCAATAATGACGTATGTT
CCCATAGTAACGCCAATAGGGACTTTCCATTGACGTCAATGGGTGGAGTATTTACGGTAAACTGCCCACT
TGGCAGTACATCAAGTGTATCATATGCCAAGTACGCCCCCTATTGACGTCAATGACGGTAAATGGCCCGC
CTGGCATTATGCCCAGTACATGACCTTATGGGACTTTCCTACTTGGCAGTACATCTACGTATTAGTCATC
GCTATTACCATGGTGATGCGGTTTTGGCAGTACATCAATGGGCGTGGATAGCGGTTTGACTCACGGGGAT
TTCCAAGTCTCCACCCCATTGACGTCAATGGGAGTTTGTTTTGGCACCAAAATCAACGGGACTTTCCAAA
ATGTCGTAACAACTCCGCCCCATTGACGCAAATGGGCGGTAGGCGTGTACGGTGGGAGGTCTATATAAGC
AGAGCTCTCCCTATCAGTGATAGAGATCTCCCTATCAGTGATAGAGATCGTCGACGAGCTCGTTTAGTGA
ACCGTCAGATCGCCTGGAGACGCCATCCACGCTGTTTTGACCTCCATAGAAGACACCGGGACCGATCCAG
CCTACCGGTATGGCTAGCCCCAAAAAGAAGAGGAAAGTGGACAAGAAGTATTCTATCGGACTGGCCATCG
GGACTAATAGCGTCGGGTGGGCCGTGATCACTGACGAGTACAAGGTGCCCTCTAAGAAGTTCAAGGTGCT
CGGGAACACCGACCGGCATTCCATCAAGAAAAATCTGATCGGAGCTCTCCTCTTTGATTCAGGGGAGACC
GCTGAAGCAACCCGCCTCAAGCGGACTGCTAGACGGCGGTACACCAGGAGGAAGAACCGGATTTGTTACC
TTCAAGAGATATTCTCCAACGAAATGGCAAAGGTCGACGACAGCTTCTTCCATAGGCTGGAAGAATCATT
CCTCGTGGAAGAGGATAAGAAGCATGAACGGCATCCCATCTTCGGTAATATCGTCGACGAGGTGGCCTAT
CACGAGAAATACCCAACCATCTACCATCTTCGCAAAAAGCTGGTGGACTCAACCGACAAGGCAGACCTCC
GGCTTATCTACCTGGCCCTGGCCCACATGATCAAGTTCAGAGGCCACTTCCTGATCGAGGGCGACCTCAA
TCCTGACAATAGCGATGTGGATAAACTGTTCATCCAGCTGGTGCAGACTTACAACCAGCTCTTTGAAGAG
AACCCCATCAATGCAAGCGGAGTCGATGCCAAGGCCATTCTGTCAGCCCGGCTGTCAAAGAGCCGCAGAC
TTGAGAATCTTATCGCTCAGCTGCCGGGTGAAAAGAAAAATGGACTGTTCGGGAACCTGATTGCTCTTTC
ACTTGGGCTGACTCCCAATTTCAAGTCTAATTTCGACCTGGCAGAGGATGCCAAGCTGCAACTGTCCAAG
GACACCTATGATGACGATCTCGACAACCTCCTGGCCCAGATCGGTGACCAATACGCCGACCTTTTCCTTG
CTGCTAAGAATCTTTCTGACGCCATCCTGCTGTCTGACATTCTCCGCGTGAACACTGAAATCACCAAGGC
CCCTCTTTCAGCTTCAATGATTAAGCGGTATGATGAGCACCACCAGGACCTGACCCTGCTTAAGGCACTC
GTCCGGCAGCAGCTTCCGGAGAAGTACAAGGAAATCTTCTTTGACCAGTCAAAGAATGGATACGCCGGCT
ACATCGACGGAGGTGCCTCCCAAGAGGAATTTTATAAGTTTATCAAACCTATCCTTGAGAAGATGGACGG
CACCGAAGAGCTCCTCGTGAAACTGAATCGGGAGGATCTGCTGCGGAAGCAGCGCACTTTCGACAATGGG
AGCATTCCCCACCAGATCCATCTTGGGGAGCTTCACGCCATCCTTCGGCGCCAAGAGGACTTCTACCCCT
TTCTTAAGGACAACAGGGAGAAGATTGAGAAAATTCTCACTTTCCGCATCCCCTACTACGTGGGACCCCT
CGCCAGAGGAAATAGCCGGTTTGCTTGGATGACCAGAAAGTCAGAAGAAACTATCACTCCCTGGAACTTC
GAAGAGGTGGTGGACAAGGGAGCCAGCGCTCAGTCATTCATCGAACGGATGACTAACTTCGATAAGAACC
TCCCCAATGAGAAGGTCCTGCCGAAACATTCCCTGCTCTACGAGTACTTTACCGTGTACAACGAGCTGAC
CAAGGTGAAATATGTCACCGAAGGGATGAGGAAGCCCGCATTCCTGTCAGGCGAACAAAAGAAGGCAATT
GTGGACCTTCTGTTCAAGACCAATAGAAAGGTGACCGTGAAGCAGCTGAAGGAGGACTATTTCAAGAAAA
TTGAATGCTTCGACTCTGTGGAGATTAGCGGGGTCGAAGATCGGTTCAACGCAAGCCTGGGTACCTACCA
TGATCTGCTTAAGATCATCAAGGACAAGGATTTTCTGGACAATGAGGAGAACGAGGACATCCTTGAGGAC
ATTGTCCTGACTCTCACTCTGTTCGAGGACCGGGAAATGATCGAGGAGAGGCTTAAGACCTACGCCCATC
TGTTCGACGATAAAGTGATGAAGCAACTTAAACGGAGAAGATATACCGGATGGGGACGCCTTAGCCGCAA
ACTCATCAACGGAATCCGGGACAAACAGAGCGGAAAGACCATTCTTGATTTCCTTAAGAGCGACGGATTC
GCTAATCGCAACTTCATGCAACTTATCCATGATGATTCCCTGACCTTTAAGGAGGACATCCAGAAGGCCC
AAGTGTCTGGACAAGGTGACTCACTGCACGAGCATATCGCAAATCTGGCTGGTTCACCCGCTATTAAGAA
GGGTATTCTCCAGACCGTGAAAGTCGTGGACGAGCTGGTCAAGGTGATGGGTCGCCATAAACCAGAGAAC
ATTGTCATCGAGATGGCCAGGGAAAACCAGACTACCCAGAAGGGACAGAAGAACAGCAGGGAGCGGATGA
AAAGAATTGAGGAAGGGATTAAGGAGCTCGGGTCACAGATCCTTAAAGAGCACCCGGTGGAAAACACCCA
GCTTCAGAATGAGAAGCTCTATCTGTACTACCTTCAAAATGGACGCGATATGTATGTGGACCAAGAGCTT
GATATCAACAGGCTCTCAGACTACGACGTGGACGCCATCGTCCCTCAGAGCTTCCTCAAAGACGACTCAA
TTGACAATAAGGTGCTGACTCGCTCAGACAAGAACCGGGGAAAGTCAGATAACGTGCCCTCAGAGGAAGT
CGTGAAAAAGATGAAGAACTATTGGCGCCAGCTTCTGAACGCAAAGCTGATCACTCAGCGGAAGTTCGAC
AATCTCACTAAGGCTGAGAGGGGCGGACTGAGCGAACTGGACAAAGCAGGATTCATTAAACGGCAACTTG
TGGAGACTCGGCAGATTACTAAACATGTCGCCCAAATCCTTGACTCACGCATGAATACCAAGTACGACGA
AAACGACAAACTTATCCGCGAGGTGAAGGTGATTACCCTGAAGTCCAAGCTGGTCAGCGATTTCAGAAAG
GACTTTCAATTCTACAAAGTGCGGGAGATCAATAACTATCATCATGCTCATGACGCATATCTGAATGCCG
TGGTGGGAACCGCCCTGATCAAGAAGTACCCAAAGCTGGAAAGCGAGTTCGTGTACGGAGACTACAAGGT
CTACGACGTGCGCAAGATGATTGCCAAATCTGAGCAGGAGATCGGAAAGGCCACCGCAAAGTACTTCTTC
TACAGCAACATCATGAATTTCTTCAAGACCGAAATCACCCTTGCAAACGGTGAGATCCGGAAGAGGCCGC
TCATCGAGACTAATGGGGAGACTGGCGAAATCGTGTGGGACAAGGGCAGAGATTTCGCTACCGTGCGCAA
AGTGCTTTCTATGCCTCAAGTGAACATCGTGAAGAAAACCGAGGTGCAAACCGGAGGCTTTTCTAAGGAA
TCAATCCTCCCCAAGCGCAACTCCGACAAGCTCATTGCAAGGAAGAAGGATTGGGACCCTAAGAAGTACG
GCGGATTCGATTCACCAACTGTGGCTTATTCTGTCCTGGTCGTGGCTAAGGTGGAAAAAGGAAAGTCTAA
GAAGCTCAAGAGCGTGAAGGAACTGCTGGGTATCACCATTATGGAGCGCAGCTCCTTCGAGAAGAACCCA
ATTGACTTTCTCGAAGCCAAAGGTTACAAGGAAGTCAAGAAGGACCTTATCATCAAGCTCCCAAAGTATA
GCCTGTTCGAACTGGAGAATGGGCGGAAGCGGATGCTCGCCTCCGCTGGCGAACTTCAGAAGGGTAATGA
GCTGGCTCTCCCCTCCAAGTACGTGAATTTCCTCTACCTTGCAAGCCATTACGAGAAGCTGAAGGGGAGC
CCCGAGGACAACGAGCAAAAGCAACTGTTTGTGGAGCAGCATAAGCATTATCTGGACGAGATCATTGAGC
AGATTTCCGAGTTTTCTAAACGCGTCATTCTCGCTGATGCCAACCTCGATAAAGTCCTTAGCGCATACAA
TAAGCACAGAGACAAACCAATTCGGGAGCAGGCTGAGAATATCATCCACCTGTTCACCCTCACCAATCTT
GGTGCCCCTGCCGCATTCAAGTACTTCGACACCACCATCGACCGGAAACGCTATACCTCCACCAAAGAAG
TGCTGGACGCCACCCTCATCCACCAGAGCATCACCGGACTTTACGAAACTCGGATTGACCTCTCACAGCT
CGGAGGGGATGAGGGAGCTCCCAAGAAAAAGCGCAAGGTAGGTAGTTCCCTCGAGATGCCTAAGAAAAAG
CGCAAGGTGGGAGGCGGTGGGTCTGGGGGAGGCGGTAGTGGCGGTGGAGGCTCAATGGACCTGCCCGACG
ACCACTACCTGTCCACCCAGACCATCCTGTCCAAGGACCTGAACGACGTTGGTGGTGGCGGATCAGAAGG
AGGCGGTAGCGGGGGCCCTGGTTCGGGAGGGGAAGGTTCTGCTGGGGGAGGGAGCGCTGGCGGGGGGTCT
ATCGATGGTGGAGGTCGGACCGAAGAGTACAAGCTTATCCTGAACGGTAAAACCCTGAAAGGTGAAACCA
CCACCGAAGCTGTTGACGCTGCTACCGCGGAAAAAGTTTTCAAACAGTACGCTAACGACAACGGTGTTGA
CGGTGAATGGACCTACGACGACGCTACCAAAACCTTCACGGTAACCGAAGGTGGTGGTAGCGGTGGTGGT
ACTAGTCCCAAGAAGAAGCGCAAGGTGTAAGCGGCCGCTCTGGCTCTCGAGTAGGGTAATCTAGATAATC
AACCTCTGGATTACAAAATTTGTGAAAGATTGACTGGTATTCTTAACTATGTTGCTCCTTTTACGCTATG
TGGATACGCTGCTTTAATGCCTTTGTATCATGCTATTGCTTCCCGTATGGCTTTCATTTTCTCCTCCTTG
TATAAATCCTGGTTGCTGTCTCTTTATGAGGAGTTGTGGCCCGTTGTCAGGCAACGTGGCGTGGTGTGCA
CTGTGTTTGCTGACGCAACCCCCACTGGTTGGGGCATTGCCACCACCTGTCAGCTCCTTTCCGGGACTTT
CGCTTTCCCCCTCCCTATTGCCACGGCGGAACTCATCGCCGCCTGCCTTGCCCGCTGCTGGACAGGGGCT
CGGCTGTTGGGCACTGACAATTCCGTGGTGTTGTCGGGGAAATCATCGTCCTTTCCTTGGCTGCTCGCCT
GTGTTGCCACCTGGATTCTGCGCGGGACGTCCTTCTGCTACGTCCCTTCGGCCCTCAATCCAGCGGACCT
TCCTTCCCGCGGCCTGCTGCCGGCTCTGCGGCCTCTTCCGCGTCTTCGCCTTCGCCCTCAGACGAGTCGG
ATCTCCCTTTGGGCCGCCTCCCCGCCTGAGATCCTTTAAGACCAATGACTTACAAGGCAGCTGTAGATCT
TAGCCACTTTTTAAAAGAAAAGGGGGGACTGGAAGGGCTAATTCACTCCCAACGAAGACAAGATCTGCTT
TTTGCTTGTACTGGGTCTCTCTGGTTAGACCAGATCTGAGCCTGGGAGCTCTCTGGCTAACTAGGGAACC
CACTGCTTAAGCCTCAATAAAGCTTGCCTTGAGTGCTTCAAGTAGTGTGTGCCCGTCTGTTGTGTGACTC
TGGTAACTAGAGATCCCTCAGACCCTTTTAGTCAGTGTGGAAAATCTCTAGCAGTAGTAGTTCATGTCAT
CTTATTATTCAGTATTTATAACTTGCAAAGAAATGAATATCAGAGAGTGAGAGGCCCGGGTTAATTAAGG
AAAGGGCTAGATCATTCTTGAAGACGAAAGGGCCTCGTGATACGCCTATTTTTATAGGTTAATGTCATGA
TAATAATGGTTTCTTAGACGTCAGGTGGCACTTTTCGGGGAAATGTGCGCGGAACCCCTATTTGTTTATT
TTTCTAAATACATTCAAATATGTATCCGCTCATGAGACAATAACCCTGATAAATGCTTCAATAATATTGA
AAAAGGAAGAGTATGAGTATTCAACATTTCCGTGTCGCCCTTATTCCCTTTTTTGCGGCATTTTGCCTTC
CTGTTTTTGCTCACCCAGAAACGCTGGTGAAAGTAAAAGATGCTGAAGATCAGTTGGGTGCACGAGTGGG
TTACATCGAACTGGATCTCAACAGCGGTAAGATCCTTGAGAGTTTTCGCCCCGAAGAACGTTTTCCAATG
ATGAGCACTTTTAAAGTTCTGCTATGTGGCGCGGTATTATCCCGTGTTGACGCCGGGCAAGAGCAACTCG
GTCGCCGCATACACTATTCTCAGAATGACTTGGTTGAGTACTCACCAGTCACAGAAAAGCATCTTACGGA
TGGCATGACAGTAAGAGAATTATGCAGTGCTGCCATAACCATGAGTGATAACACTGCGGCCAACTTACTT
CTGACAACGATCGGAGGACCGAAGGAGCTAACCGCTTTTTTGCACAACATGGGGGATCATGTAACTCGCC
TTGATCGTTGGGAACCGGAGCTGAATGAAGCCATACCAAACGACGAGCGTGACACCACGATGCCTGTAGC
AATGGCAACAACGTTGCGCAAACTATTAACTGGCGAACTACTTACTCTAGCTTCCCGGCAACAATTAATA
GACTGGATGGAGGCGGATAAAGTTGCAGGACCACTTCTGCGCTCGGCCCTTCCGGCTGGCTGGTTTATTG
CTGATAAATCTGGAGCCGGTGAGCGTGGGTCTCGCGGTATCATTGCAGCACTGGGGCCAGATGGTAAGCC
CTCCCGTATCGTAGTTATCTACACGACGGGGAGTCAGGCAACTATGGATGAACGAAATAGACAGATCGCT
GAGATAGGTGCCTCACTGATTAAGCATTGGTAACTGTCAGACCAAGTTTACTCATATATACTTTAGATTG
ATTTAAAACTTCATTTTTAATTTAAAAGGATCTAGGTGAAGATCCTTTTTGATAATCTCATGACCAAAAT
CCCTTAACGTGAGTTTTCGTTCCACTGAGCGTCAGACCCCGTAGAAAAGATCAAAGGATCTTCTTGAGAT
CCTTTTTTTCTGCGCGTAATCTGCTGCTTGCAAACAAAAAAACCACCGCTACCAGCGGTGGTTTGTTTGC
CGGATCAAGAGCTACCAACTCTTTTTCCGAAGGTAACTGGCTTCAGCAGAGCGCAGATACCAAATACTGT
TCTTCTAGTGTAGCCGTAGTTAGGCCACCACTTCAAGAACTCTGTAGCACCGCCTACATACCTCGCTCTG
CTAATCCTGTTACCAGTGGCTGCTGCCAGTGGCGATAAGTCGTGTCTTACCGGGTTGGACTCAAGACGAT
AGTTACCGGATAAGGCGCAGCGGTCGGGCTGAACGGGGGGTTCGTGCACACAGCCCAGCTTGGAGCGAAC
GACCTACACCGAACTGAGATACCTACAGCGTGAGCTATGAGAAAGCGCCACGCTTCCCGAAGGGAGAAAG
GCGGACAGGTATCCGGTAAGCGGCAGGGTCGGAACAGGAGAGCGCACGAGGGAGCTTCCAGGGGGAAACG
CCTGGTATCTTTATAGTCCTGTCGGGTTTCGCCACCTCTGACTTGAGCGTCGATTTTTGTGATGCTCGTC
AGGGGGGCGGAGCCTATGGAAAAACGCCAGCAACGCGGCCTTTTTACGGTTCCTGGCCTTTTGCTGGCCT
TTTGCTCACATGTTCTTTCCTGCGTTATCCCCTGATTCTGTGGATAACCGTATTACCGCCTTTGAGTGAG
CTGATACCGCTCGCCGCAGCCGAACGACCGAGCGCAGCGAGTCAGTGAGCGAGGAAGCGGAAGAGCGCCC
AATACGCAAACCGCCTCTCCCCGCGCGTTGGCCGATTCATTAATGCAGCAAGCTCATGGCTGACTAATTT
TTTTTATTTATGCAGAGGCCGAGGCCGCCTCGGCCTCTGAGCTATTCCAGAAGTAGTGAGGAGGCTTTTT
TGGAGGCCTAGGCTTTTGCAAAAAGCTCCCCGTGGCACGACAGGTTTCCCGACTGGAAAGCGGGCAGTGA
GCGCAACGCAATTAATGTGAGTTAGCTCACTCATTAGGCACCCCAGGCTTTACACTTTATGCTTCCGGCT
CGTATGTTGTGTGGAATTGTGAGCGGATAACAATTTCACACAGGAAACAGCTATGACATGATTACGAATT
TCACAAATAAAGCATTTTTTTCACTGCATTCTAGTTGTGGTTTGTCCAAACTCATCAATGTATCTTATCA
TGTCTGGATCAACTGGATAACTCAAGCTAACCAAAATCATCCCAAACTTCCCACCCCATACCCTATTACC
ACTGCCAATTACCTGTGGTTTCATTTACTCTAAACCTGTGATTCCTCTGAATTATTTTCATTTTAAAGAA
ATTGTATTTGTTAAATATGTACTACAAACTTAGTAGT
Features (pLannotate 1.2.2; 27 found; start..end, strand, type, name):
    377..634     +  LTR            5' LTR (truncated): truncated 5' long terminal repeat (LTR) from HIV-1
    681..806     +  misc_feature   HIV-1 Ψ: packaging signal of human immunodeficiency virus type 1
    790..1128    +  CDS            HIV-1 gag (fragment): gag protein from human immunodeficiency virus 1; gag
   1303..1536    +  misc_feature   RRE: The Rev response element (RRE) of HIV-1 allows for Rev-dependent mRNA export from the nucleus to the cytoplasm.
   1913..2013    +  CDS            Rev (fragment): human immunodeficiency virus 1 (HIV-1) Rev protein; rev; enhances nuclear export of unspliced and incompletely spliced viral mRNAs
   2058..2175    +  misc_feature   cPPT/CTS: central polypurine tract and central termination sequence of HIV-1
   2299..2602    +  enhancer       CMV enhancer: human cytomegalovirus immediate early enhancer
   2603..2806    +  promoter       CMV promoter: human cytomegalovirus (CMV) immediate early promoter
   2808..2827    +  promoter       PLtetO-1 promoter (fragment): modified phage lambda PL promoter with tet operator sites (Lutz and Bujard, 1997)
   2829..2848    +  promoter       PLtetO-1 promoter (fragment): modified phage lambda PL promoter with tet operator sites (Lutz and Bujard, 1997)
   2856..2889    +  promoter       TRE3GV promoter (fragment): 3rd-generation Tet-responsive promoter that can be activated by binding of Tet-On® 3G, optimized for retroviral and lentiviral vectors
   2980..7080    +  CDS            cas9: CAS9_STRP1 - Also known as csn1 From Streptococcus pyogenes serotype M1.
   7378..7539    +  CDS            GB1: B1 domain of Streptococcal protein G effective as a solubilizing fusion partner (Cheng and Patel, 2004)
   7627..8215    +  misc_feature   WPRE: woodchuck hepatitis virus posttranscriptional regulatory element
   8223..8288    +  CDS            nef (fragment): NEF_HV1Z2 - Experimental evidence at protein level: Swiss-Prot protein existence level 1. Extracellular Nef protein targets CD4(+) T-lymphocytes for apoptosis by interacting with CXCR4 surface receptors. From Human immunodeficiency virus type 1 group M subtype D (isolate Z2/CDC-Z34) (HIV-1).
   8290..8523    +  LTR            3' LTR (ΔU3): self-inactivating 3' long terminal repeat (LTR) from HIV-1
   8728..8832    +  promoter       AmpR promoter: bla
   8833..9693    +  CDS            AmpR: β-lactamase; bla; confers resistance to ampicillin, carbenicillin, and related antibiotics
   9864..10452   +  rep_origin     ori: high-copy-number ColE1/pMB1/pBR322/pUC origin of replication
  10635..10689   +  CDS            lacI (fragment): lac repressor; lacI; The lac repressor binds to the lac operator to inhibit transcription in E. coli. This inhibition can be relieved by adding lactose or isopropyl-β-D-thiogalactopyranoside (IPTG).
  10695..10788   +  rep_origin     SV40 ori (fragment): SV40 origin of replication
  10813..10850   +  CDS            lacI (fragment): lac repressor; lacI; The lac repressor binds to the lac operator to inhibit transcription in E. coli. This inhibition can be relieved by adding lactose or isopropyl-β-D-thiogalactopyranoside (IPTG).
  10863..10884   +  protein_bind   CAP binding site: CAP binding activates transcription in the presence of cAMP. E. coli catabolite activator protein
  10899..10929   +  promoter       lac promoter: promoter for the E. coli lac operon
  10933..10955   +  protein_bind   lac operator (fragment): The lac repressor binds to the lac operator to inhibit transcription in E. coli. This inhibition can be relieved by adding lactose or isopropyl-β-D-thiogalactopyranoside (IPTG). lac repressor encoded by lacI
  10987..11070   +  polyA_signal   SV40 poly(A) signal (fragment): SV40 polyadenylation signal
  11237..329     +  CDS            nef (fragment) (across the origin): NEF_HV1BR - Experimental evidence at protein level: Swiss-Prot protein existence level 1. Extracellular Nef protein targets CD4(+) T-lymphocytes for apoptosis by interacting with CXCR4 surface receptors (PubMed:14990729). From Human immunodeficiency virus type 1 group M subtype B (isolate BRU/LAI) (HIV-1).
