[The description below was written by a language model from this plasmid's Addgene catalogue record and pLannotate feature annotations shown in this document.]
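Description:
pM159 is an 11.2 kb HIV-1-based lentiviral vector built on the pHAGE-DEST backbone for expressing a nuclease-dead Cas9 fusion in mammalian cells. It is propagated in E. coli through a high-copy ColE1/pUC-type origin and selected with ampicillin via the β-lactamase gene. The viral framework comprises a truncated 5' LTR, the Ψ packaging signal with an adjoining gag fragment, the Rev response element for Rev-dependent nuclear export of the genomic RNA, the cPPT/CTS element that aids nuclear import of the reverse-transcribed genome, and a ΔU3 self-inactivating 3' LTR. Packaging functions must therefore be supplied in trans. No mammalian selection marker is annotated.

The roughly 4.6 kb synthetic insert, dCas9-sfGFP10M2, was cloned between AgeI and NotI downstream of the CMV enhancer and promoter. Short fragments matching tet operator and Tet-responsive promoter sequences are annotated directly after the CMV promoter, suggesting a tetracycline-regulatable CMV arrangement, although the catalogue simply lists the promoter as CMV. The annotated coding region consists of Streptococcus pyogenes Cas9 followed, after an unannotated stretch, by a GB1 domain, a solubility-enhancing fusion partner. The small sfGFP strand 10 tag named in the record is not picked up by the automated annotation and presumably lies in this C-terminal region. A WPRE follows the cassette to boost transcript stability and expression.

The construct supplies one component of a split-superfolder-GFP CRISPR imaging system. dCas9 carries only a GFP β-strand fragment, so fluorescence should arise only on complementation with the remaining GFP parts. According to the associated publication title, the system allows background-suppressed live visualization of genomic loci.
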