Addgene plasmid #173215: pM159
Purpose: Expresses dCas9-sfGFP10
Depositing lab: Hajin Kim. Depositing organization: Ulsan National Institute of Science and Technology (UNIST). Publication: Background-suppressed live visualization of genomic loci with an improved CRISPR system based on a split fluorophore. Chaudhary N, Nho SH, Cho H, Gantumur N, Ra JS, Myung K, Kim H. Genome Res. 2020 Sep;30(9):1306-1316. doi: 10.1101/gr.260018.119. Epub 2020 Sep 4. PubMed 32887690.
Backbone
  Vector backbone: pHAGE-DEST
  Backbone size w/o insert (bp): 6589
  Total vector size (bp): 11237
  Vector type: Mammalian Expression, Lentiviral, CRISPR
Growth in bacteria
  Bacterial resistance: Ampicillin, 100 μg/mL
  Growth temperature: 37°C
  Growth strain: NEB Stable
  Copy number: High Copy
Gene/Insert
  Gene/Insert name: dCas9-sfGFP10M2
  Species: Synthetic
  Insert size (bp): 4648
  Promoter: CMV
  Cloning method: Restriction Enzyme; 5′ cloning site AgeI (not destroyed); 3′ cloning site NotI (not destroyed)
  Sequencing primers: 5′ tgtacggtgggaggtctata; 3′ agttaagaataccagtcaatctttcac
Terms and licenses: Academic/Nonprofit Terms; Industry Terms: Not Available to Industry
How to cite: pM159 was a gift from Hajin Kim (Addgene plasmid # 173215 ; http://n2t.net/addgene:173215 ; RRID:Addgene_173215)
